>Addgene plasmid #35089 | p53-(1-393)-E285K-N268D | addgene full sequence | sequence record 157778 | Addgene assembled sequence
TTCTCATGTTTGACAGCTTATCATCGATAAGCTTTAATGCGGTAGTTTATCACAGTTAAATTGCTAACGC
AGTCAGGCACCGTGTATGAAATCTAACAATGCGCTCATCGTCATCCTCGGCACCGTCACCCTGGATGCTG
TAGGCATAGGCTTGGTTATGCCGGTACTGCCGGGCCTCTTGCGGGATATCCGGATATAGTTCCTCCTTTC
AGCAAAAAACCCCTCAAGACCCGTTTAGAGGCCCCAAGGGGTTATGCTAGTTATCAGTCTGAGTCAGGCC
CTTCTGTCTTGAACATGAGTTTTTTATGGCGGGAGGTAGACTGACCCTTTTTGGACTTCAGGTGGCTGGA
GTGAGCCCTGCTCCCCCCTGGCTCCTTCCCAGCCTGGGCATCCTTGAGTTCCAAGGCCTCATTCAGCTCT
CGGAACATCTCGAAGCGCTCACGCCCACGGATCTGAAGGGTGAAATATTCTCCATCCAGTGGTTTCTTCT
TTGGCTGGGGAGAGGAGCTGGTGTTGTTGGGCAGTGCTCGCTTAGTGCTCCCTGGGGGCAGCTCGTGGTG
AGGCTCCCCTTTCTTGCGGAGATTCTCTTCCTTTGTGCGCCGGTCTCTCCCAGGACAGGCACAAACACGC
ACCTCAAAGCTGTCCCGTCCCAGTAGATTACCACTGGAGTCTTCCAGTGTGATGATGGTGAGGATGGGCC
TCCGGTTCATGCCGCCCATGCAGGAACTGTTACACATGTAGTTGTAGTGGATGGTGGTACAGTCAGAGCC
AACCTCAGGCGGCTCATAGGGCACCACCACACTATGTCGAAAAGTGTTTCTGTCATCCAAATACTCCACA
CGCAAATTTCCTTCCACTCGGATAAGATGCTGAGGAGGGGCCAGACCATCGCTATCTGAGCAGCGCTCAT
GGTGGGGGCAGCGCCTCACAACCTCCGTCATGTGCTGTGACTGCTTGTAGATGGCCATGGCGCGGACGCG
GGTGCCGGGCGGGGGTGTGGAATCAACCCACAGCTGCACAGGGCAGGTCTTGGCCAGTTGGCAAAACATC
TTGTTGAGGGCAGGGGAGTACGTGCAAGTCACAGACTTGGCTGTCCCAGAATGCAAGAAGCCCAGACGGA
AACCGTAGCTGCCCTGGTAGGTTTTCTGGGAAGGGACAGAAGATGACAGGGGCCAGGAGGGGGCTGGTGC
AGGGGCCGCCGGTGTAGGAGCTGCTGGTGCAGGGGCCACGGGGGGAGCAGCCTCTGGCATTCTGGGAGCT
TCATCTGGACCTGGGTCTTCGGTGAACCATTGTTCAATATCGTCCGGGGACAGCATCAAATCATCCATTG
CTTGGGACGGCAAGGGGGACAGAACGTTGTTTTCAGGAAGTAGTTTCCATAGGTCTGAAAATGTTTCCTG
ACTCAGAGGGGGCTCGACGCTAGGATCTGACTGCGGCTCCTCCATATGGCTGCCGCGCGGCACCAGGCCG
CTGCTGTGATGATGATGATGATGGCTGCTGCCCATGGTATATCTCCTTCTTAAAGTAAACAAAATATTCT
AGAGGGGAATTGTTATCCGCTCACAATTCCCCTATAGTGAGTCGTATTAATTTCGCGGGATCGAGATCTC
GATCCTCTACGCCGGACGCATCGTGGCCGGCATCACCGGCGCCACAGGTGCGGTTGCTGGCGCCTATATC
GCCGACATCACCGATGGGGAAGATCGGGCTCGCCACTTCGGGCTCATGAGCGCTTGTTTCGGCGTGGGTA
TGGTGGCAGGCCCCGTGGCCGGGGGACTGTTGGGCGCCATCTCCTTGCATGCACCATTCCTTGCGGCGGC
GGTGCTCAACGGCCTCAACCTACTACTGGGCTGCTTCCTAATGCAGGAGTCGCATAAGGGAGAGCGTCGA
GATCCCGGACACCATCGAATGGCGCAAAACCTTTCGCGGTATGGCATGATAGCGCCCGGAAGAGAGTCAA
TTCAGGGTGGTGAATGTGAAACCAGTAACGTTATACGATGTCGCAGAGTATGCCGGTGTCTCTTATCAGA
CCGTTTCCCGCGTGGTGAACCAGGCCAGCCACGTTTCTGCGAAAACGCGGGAAAAAGTGGAAGCGGCGAT
GGCGGAGCTGAATTACATTCCCAACCGCGTGGCACAACAACTGGCGGGCAAACAGTCGTTGCTGATTGGC
GTTGCCACCTCCAGTCTGGCCCTGCACGCGCCGTCGCAAATTGTCGCGGCGATTAAATCTCGCGCCGATC
AACTGGGTGCCAGCGTGGTGGTGTCGATGGTAGAACGAAGCGGCGTCGAAGCCTGTAAAGCGGCGGTGCA
CAATCTTCTCGCGCAACGCGTCAGTGGGCTGATCATTAACTATCCGCTGGATGACCAGGATGCCATTGCT
GTGGAAGCTGCCTGCACTAATGTTCCGGCGTTATTTCTTGATGTCTCTGACCAGACACCCATCAACAGTA
TTATTTTCTCCCATGAAGACGGTACGCGACTGGGCGTGGAGCATCTGGTCGCATTGGGTCACCAGCAAAT
CGCGCTGTTAGCGGGCCCATTAAGTTCTGTCTCGGCGCGTCTGCGTCTGGCTGGCTGGCATAAATATCTC
ACTCGCAATCAAATTCAGCCGATAGCGGAACGGGAAGGCGACTGGAGTGCCATGTCCGGTTTTCAACAAA
CCATGCAAATGCTGAATGAGGGCATCGTTCCCACTGCGATGCTGGTTGCCAACGATCAGATGGCGCTGGG
CGCAATGCGCGCCATTACCGAGTCCGGGCTGCGCGTTGGTGCGGATATCTCGGTAGTGGGATACGACGAT
ACCGAAGACAGCTCATGTTATATCCCGCCGTTAACCACCATCAAACAGGATTTTCGCCTGCTGGGGCAAA
CCAGCGTGGACCGCTTGCTGCAACTCTCTCAGGGCCAGGCGGTGAAGGGCAATCAGCTGTTGCCCGTCTC
ACTGGTGAAAAGAAAAACCACCCTGGCGCCCAATACGCAAACCGCCTCTCCCCGCGCGTTGGCCGATTCA
TTAATGCAGCTGGCACGACAGGTTTCCCGACTGGAAAGCGGGCAGTGAGCGCAACGCAATTAATGTAAGT
TAGCTCACTCATTAGGCACCGGGATCTCGACCGATGCCCTTGAGAGCCTTCAACCCAGTCAGCTCCTTCC
GGTGGGCGCGGGGCATGACTATCGTCGCCGCACTTATGACTGTCTTCTTTATCATGCAACTCGTAGGACA
GGTGCCGGCAGCGCTCTGGGTCATTTTCGGCGAGGACCGCTTTCGCTGGAGCGCGACGATGATCGGCCTG
TCGCTTGCGGTATTCGGAATCTTGCACGCCCTCGCTCAAGCCTTCGTCACTGGTCCCGCCACCAAACGTT
TCGGCGAGAAGCAGGCCATTATCGCCGGCATGGCGGCCGACGCGCTGGGCTACGTCTTGCTGGCGTTCGC
GACGCGAGGCTGGATGGCCTTCCCCATTATGATTCTTCTCGCTTCCGGCGGCATCGGGATGCCCGCGTTG
CAGGCCATGCTGTCCAGGCAGGTAGATGACGACCATCAGGGACAGCTTCAAGGATCGCTCGCGGCTCTTA
CCAGCCTAACTTCGATCACTGGACCGCTGATCGTCACGGCGATTTATGCCGCCTCGGCGAGCACATGGAA
CGGGTTGGCATGGATTGTAGGCGCCGCCCTATACCTTGTCTGCCTCCCCGCGTTGCGTCGCGGTGCATGG
AGCCGGGCCACCTCGACCTGAATGGAAGCCGGCGGCACCTCGCTAACGGATTCACCACTCCAAGAATTGG
AGCCAATCAATTCTTGCGGAGAACTGTGAATGCGCAAACCAACCCTTGGCAGAACATATCCATCGCGTCC
GCCATCTCCAGCAGCCGCACGCGGCGCATCTCGGGCAGCGTTGGGTCCTGGCCACGGGTGCGCATGATCG
TGCTCCTGTCGTTGAGGACCCGGCTAGGCTGGCGGGGTTGCCTTACTGGTTAGCAGAATGAATCACCGAT
ACGCGAGCGAACGTGAAGCGACTGCTGCTGCAAAACGTCTGCGACCTGAGCAACAACATGAATGGTCTTC
GGTTTCCGTGTTTCGTAAAGTCTGGAAACGCGGAAGTCAGCGCCCTGCACCATTATGTTCCGGATCTGCA
TCGCAGGATGCTGCTGGCTACCCTGTGGAACACCTACATCTGTATTAACGAAGCGCTGGCATTGACCCTG
AGTGATTTTTCTCTGGTCCCGCCGCATCCATACCGCCAGTTGTTTACCCTCACAACGTTCCAGTAACCGG
GCATGTTCATCATCAGTAACCCGTATCGTGAGCATCCTCTCTCGTTTCATCGGTATCATTACCCCCATGA
ACAGAAATCCCCCTTACACGGAGGCATCAGTGACCAAACAGGAAAAAACCGCCCTTAACATGGCCCGCTT
TATCAGAAGCCAGACATTAACGCTTCTGGAGAAACTCAACGAGCTGGACGCGGATGAACAGGCAGACATC
TGTGAATCGCTTCACGACCACGCTGATGAGCTTTACCGCAGCTGCCTCGCGCGTTTCGGTGATGACGGTG
AAAACCTCTGACACATGCAGCTCCCGGAGACGGTCACAGCTTGTCTGTAAGCGGATGCCGGGAGCAGACA
AGCCCGTCAGGGCGCGTCAGCGGGTGTTGGCGGGTGTCGGGGCGCAGCCATGACCCAGTCACGTAGCGAT
AGCGGAGTGTATACTGGCTTAACTATGCGGCATCAGAGCAGATTGTACTGAGAGTGCACCATATATGCGG
TGTGAAATACCGCACAGATGCGTAAGGAGAAAATACCGCATCAGGCGCTCTTCCGCTTCCTCGCTCACTG
ACTCGCTGCGCTCGGTCGTTCGGCTGCGGCGAGCGGTATCAGCTCACTCAAAGGCGGTAATACGGTTATC
CACAGAATCAGGGGATAACGCAGGAAAGAACATGTGAGCAAAAGGCCAGCAAAAGGCCAGGAACCGTAAA
AAGGCCGCGTTGCTGGCGTTTTTCCATAGGCTCCGCCCCCCTGACGAGCATCACAAAAATCGACGCTCAA
GTCAGAGGTGGCGAAACCCGACAGGACTATAAAGATACCAGGCGTTTCCCCCTGGAAGCTCCCTCGTGCG
CTCTCCTGTTCCGACCCTGCCGCTTACCGGATACCTGTCCGCCTTTCTCCCTTCGGGAAGCGTGGCGCTT
TCTCATAGCTCACGCTGTAGGTATCTCAGTTCGGTGTAGGTCGTTCGCTCCAAGCTGGGCTGTGTGCACG
AACCCCCCGTTCAGCCCGACCGCTGCGCCTTATCCGGTAACTATCGTCTTGAGTCCAACCCGGTAAGACA
CGACTTATCGCCACTGGCAGCAGCCACTGGTAACAGGATTAGCAGAGCGAGGTATGTAGGCGGTGCTACA
GAGTTCTTGAAGTGGTGGCCTAACTACGGCTACACTAGAAGGACAGTATTTGGTATCTGCGCTCTGCTGA
AGCCAGTTACCTTCGGAAAAAGAGTTGGTAGCTCTTGATCCGGCAAACAAACCACCGCTGGTAGCGGTGG
TTTTTTTGTTTGCAAGCAGCAGATTACGCGCAGAAAAAAAGGATCTCAAGAAGATCCTTTGATCTTTTCT
ACGGGGTCTGACGCTCAGTGGAACGAAAACTCACGTTAAGGGATTTTGGTCATGAGATTATCAAAAAGGA
TCTTCACCTAGATCCTTTTAAATTAAAAATGAAGTTTTAAATCAATCTAAAGTATATATGAGTAAACTTG
GTCTGACAGTTACCAATGCTTAATCAGTGAGGCACCTATCTCAGCGATCTGTCTATTTCGTTCATCCATA
GTTGCCTGACTCCCCGTCGTGTAGATAACTACGATACGGGAGGGCTTACCATCTGGCCCCAGTGCTGCAA
TGATACCGCGAGACCCACGCTCACCGGCTCCAGATTTATCAGCAATAAACCAGCCAGCCGGAAGGGCCGA
GCGCAGAAGTGGTCCTGCAACTTTATCCGCCTCCATCCAGTCTATTAATTGTTGCCGGGAAGCTAGAGTA
AGTAGTTCGCCAGTTAATAGTTTGCGCAACGTTGTTGCCATTGCTGCAGGCATCGTGGTGTCACGCTCGT
CGTTTGGTATGGCTTCATTCAGCTCCGGTTCCCAACGATCAAGGCGAGTTACATGATCCCCCATGTTGTG
CAAAAAAGCGGTTAGCTCCTTCGGTCCTCCGATCGTTGTCAGAAGTAAGTTGGCCGCAGTGTTATCACTC
ATGGTTATGGCAGCACTGCATAATTCTCTTACTGTCATGCCATCCGTAAGATGCTTTTCTGTGACTGGTG
AGTACTCAACCAAGTCATTCTGAGAATAGTGTATGCGGCGACCGAGTTGCTCTTGCCCGGCGTCAACACG
GGATAATACCGCGCCACATAGCAGAACTTTAAAAGTGCTCATCATTGGAAAACGTTCTTCGGGGCGAAAA
CTCTCAAGGATCTTACCGCTGTTGAGATCCAGTTCGATGTAACCCACTCGTGCACCCAACTGATCTTCAG
CATCTTTTACTTTCACCAGCGTTTCTGGGTGAGCAAAAACAGGAAGGCAAAATGCCGCAAAAAAGGGAAT
AAGGGCGACACGGAAATGTTGAATACTCATACTCTTCCTTTTTCAATATTATTGAAGCATTTATCAGGGT
TATTGTCTCATGAGCGGATACATATTTGAATGTATTTAGAAAAATAAACAAATAGGGGTTCCGCGCACAT
TTCCCCGAAAAGTGCCACCTGACGTCTAAGAAACCATTATTATCATGACATTAACCTATAAAAATAGGCG
TATCACGAGGCCCTTTCGTCTTCAAGAA
Features (pLannotate 1.2.2; 19 found; start..end, strand, type, name):
     10..38      +  promoter       tet promoter: E. coli promoter for tetracycline efflux protein gene
     86..190     +  CDS            TcR (fragment): tetracycline efflux protein; tet; confers resistance to tetracycline
    213..260     -  terminator     T7 terminator: transcription terminator for bacteriophage T7 RNA polymerase
    264..1445    -  CDS            p53: human tumor suppressor protein that is often mutated in cancers; Homo sapiens TP53; responds to cellular stresses to regulate the expression of target genes
   1449..1466    -  CDS            thrombin site: thrombin recognition and cleavage site
   1477..1493    -  CDS            capTEV™ (fragment): composite tag for in vivo biotinylation, TEV protease cleavage, and 6xHis tagging
   1546..1570    -  protein_bind   lac operator: The lac repressor binds to the lac operator to inhibit transcription in E. coli. This inhibition can be relieved by adding lactose or isopropyl-β-D-thiogalactopyranoside (IPTG). lac repressor encoded by lacI
   1571..1589    -  promoter       T7 promoter: promoter for bacteriophage T7 RNA polymerase
   1611..1890    +  CDS            TcR (fragment): tetracycline efflux protein; tet; confers resistance to tetracycline
   1898..1975    +  promoter       lacI promoter: lacI
   1976..3058    +  CDS            lacI: lac repressor; lacI; The lac repressor binds to the lac operator to inhibit transcription in E. coli. This inhibition can be relieved by adding lactose or isopropyl-β-D-thiogalactopyranoside (IPTG).
   3071..3092    +  protein_bind   CAP binding site: CAP binding activates transcription in the presence of cAMP. E. coli catabolite activator protein
   3107..3731    +  CDS            TcR (fragment): tetracycline efflux protein; tet; confers resistance to tetracycline
   3973..4353    -  CDS            YPB1_ECOLX: Protein predicted: Swiss-Prot protein existence level 4. From Escherichia coli.
   4370..4561    +  CDS            rop: Rop protein, which maintains plasmids at low copy number; rop
   4663..4805    +  misc_feature   bom: basis of mobility region from pBR322
   4991..5579    -  rep_origin     ori: high-copy-number ColE1/pMB1/pBR322/pUC origin of replication
   5750..6610    -  CDS            AmpR: β-lactamase; bla; confers resistance to ampicillin, carbenicillin, and related antibiotics
   6611..6715    -  promoter       AmpR promoter: bla
