[The description below was written by a language model from this plasmid's Addgene catalogue record and pLannotate feature annotations shown in this document.]
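Description:
p53-(1-393)-E285K-N268D is a bacterial expression plasmid built on the Novagen pET15b backbone for producing full-length human p53 (TP53, residues 1–393) as a recombinant protein in E. coli. The roughly 1.2 kb coding sequence was inserted between the NdeI and BamHI sites, both of which are retained. This places it in frame behind the backbone-encoded N-terminal His tag and thrombin cleavage site, so the tag can be used for metal-affinity purification and then removed by protease. The short "capTEV" fragment called by the annotation software at this position corresponds to the His-tag portion rather than a full composite tag. The insert carries two point substitutions. One is E285K. The other is written as N268D in the plasmid name but as N269D in the mutation field, a discrepancy the record does not resolve.

Expression is driven by a T7 promoter with an adjacent lac operator and ends at a T7 terminator. The plasmid also carries lacI with its own promoter, so transcription stays repressed until IPTG is added in a host that supplies T7 RNA polymerase. The depositor notes a BL21(DE3)-pLysS strain for expression, while DH5alpha is listed for propagation. Maintenance relies on a pBR322-type ColE1 origin together with rop and the bom region, and selection is by ampicillin through the β-lactamase gene. The catalogue lists the plasmid as high copy, although rop normally moderates copy number. The tetracycline-resistance fragments in the feature table are non-functional pBR322 remnants typical of pET vectors. The associated publication concerns the structural and biochemical basis of Pirh2-mediated p53 ubiquitylation, which is consistent with use of this construct to make purified mutant p53 for in vitro studies.
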