Addgene plasmid #35089: p53-(1-393)-E285K-N268D
Depositing lab: Cheryl Arrowsmith. Depositing organization: University Health Network. Publication: Molecular basis of Pirh2-mediated p53 ubiquitylation. Sheng Y, Laister RC, Lemak A, Wu B, Tai E, Duan S, Lukin J, Sunnerhagen M, Srisailam S, Karra M, Benchimol S, Arrowsmith CH. Nat Struct Mol Biol. 2008 Dec . 15(12):1334-42. 10.1038/nsmb.1521 PubMed 19043414.
Backbone
  Vector backbone: pET15b
  Backbone manufacturer: Novagen
  Backbone size w/o insert (bp): 5700
  Vector type: Bacterial Expression
Growth in bacteria
  Bacterial resistance: Ampicillin, 100 μg/mL
  Growth temperature: 37°C
  Growth strain: DH5alpha
  Copy number: High Copy
Gene/Insert
  Gene/Insert name: p53
  Species: H. sapiens (human)
  Insert size (bp): 1179
  Mutation: Contains aa 1-393 with N269D and E285K mutations
  Entrez Gene: TP53 (a.k.a. BCC7, BMFS5, LFS1, P53, TRP53)
  Promoter: T7
  Tag / fusion protein: Thrombin cleavage site (N terminal on backbone); His (N terminal on backbone)
  Cloning method: Restriction Enzyme; 5′ cloning site NdeI (not destroyed); 3′ cloning site BamHI (not destroyed)
  Sequencing primers: 5′ T7; 3′ T7-term
Terms and licenses: Academic/Nonprofit Terms; Industry Terms: Not Available to Industry
Depositor comments: Protein expression in BL21DE3-pLysS. Induce culture around OD600=0.8 with 0.5mM IPTG, 15 oC overnight.
How to cite: p53-(1-393)-E285K-N268D was a gift from Cheryl Arrowsmith (Addgene plasmid # 35089 ; http://n2t.net/addgene:35089 ; RRID:Addgene_35089)
