>Addgene plasmid #35089 | p53-(1-393)-E285K-N268D | addgene partial sequence | sequence record 45027 | T7 5'-TAATACGACTCACTATAGGG-3'
TCCCTCTAGAATATTTTGTTTACTTTAAGAAGGAGATATACCATGGGCAGCAGCCATCATCATCATCATC
ACAGCAGCGGCCTGGTGCCGCGCGGCAGCCATATGGAGGAGCCGCAGTCAGATCCTAGCGTCGAGCCCCC
TCTGAGTCAGGAAACATTTTCAGACCTATGGAAACTACTTCCTGAAAACAACGTTCTGTCCCCCTTGCCG
TCCCAAGCAATGGATGATTTGATGCTGTCCCCGGACGATATTGAACAATGGTTCACCGAAGACCCAGGTC
CAGATGAAGCTCCCAGAATGCCAGAGGCTGCTCCCCCCGTGGCCCCTGCACCAGCAGCTCCTACACCGGC
GGCCCCTGCACCAGCCCCCTCCTGGCCCCTGTCATCTTCTGTCCCTTCCCAGAAAACCTACCAGGGCAGC
TACGGTTTCCGTCTGGGCTTCTTGCATTCTGGGACAGCCAAGTCTGTGACTTGCACGTACTCCCCTGCCC
TCAACAAGATGTTTTGCCAACTGGCCAAGACCTGCCCTGTGCAGCTGTGGGTTGATTCCACACCCCCGCC
CGGCACCCGCGTCCGCGCCATGGCCATCTACAAGCAGTCACAGCACATGACGGAGGTTGTGAGGCGCTGC
CCCCACCATGAGCGCTGCTCAGATAGCGATGGTCTGGCCCCTCCTCAGCATCTTATCCGAGTGGAAGGAA
ATTTGCGTGTGGAGTATTTGGATGACAGAAACACTTTTCGACATAGTGTGGTGGTGCCCTATGAGCCGCC
TGAGGTTGGC
