>Addgene plasmid #35089 | p53-(1-393)-E285K-N268D | addgene partial sequence | sequence record 45028 | T7-term
GCAGCCGGATCCTCAGTCTGAGTCAGGCCCTTCTGTCTTGAACATGAGTTTTTTATGGCGGGAGGTAGAC
TGACCCTTTTTGGACTTCAGGTGGCTGGAGTGAGCCCTGCTCCCCCCTGGCTCCTTCCCAGCCTGGGCAT
CCTTGAGTTCCAAGGCCTCATTCAGCTCTCGGAACATCTCGAAGCGCTCACGCCCACGGATCTGAAGGGT
GAAATATTCTCCATCCAGTGGTTTCTTCTTTGGCTGGGGAGAGGAGCTGGTGTTGTTGGGCAGTGCTCGC
TTAGTGCTCCCTGGGGGCAGCTCGTGGTGAGGCTCCCCTTTCTTGCGGAGATTCTCTTCCTTTGTGCGCC
GGTCTCTCCCAGGACAGGCACAAACACGCACCTCAAAGCTGTCCCGTCCCAGTAGATTACCACTGGAGTC
TTCCAGTGTGATGATGGTGAGGATGGGCCTCCGGTTCATGCCGCCCATGCAGGAACTGTTACACATGTAG
TTGTAGTGGATGGTGGTACAGTCAGAGCCAACCTCAGGCGGCTCATAGGGCACCACCACACTATGTCGAA
AAGTGTTTCTGTCATCCAAATACTCCACACGCAAATTTCCTTCCACTCGGATAAGATGCTGAGGAGGGGC
CAGACCATCGCTATCTGAGCAGCGCTCATGGTGGGGGCAGCGCCTCACAACCTCCGTCATGTGCTGTGAC
TGCTTGTAGATGGCCATGGCGCGGACGCGGGTGCCGGGCGGGGGTGTGGAATCAACCCACAGCTGCACAG
GGCAGGTCTTGGGC
