>Addgene plasmid #35089 | p53-(1-393)-E285K-N268D | depositor partial sequence | sequence record 157757 | assembled insert sequence
ATGGAGGAGCCGCAGTCAGATCCTAGCGTCGAGCCCCCTCTGAGTCAGGAAACATTTTCAGACCTATGGA
AACTACTTCCTGAAAACAACGTTCTGTCCCCCTTGCCGTCCCAAGCAATGGATGATTTGATGCTGTCCCC
GGACGATATTGAACAATGGTTCACCGAAGACCCAGGTCCAGATGAAGCTCCCAGAATGCCAGAGGCTGCT
CCCCCCGTGGCCCCTGCACCAGCAGCTCCTACACCGGCGGCCCCTGCACCAGCCCCCTCCTGGCCCCTGT
CATCTTCTGTCCCTTCCCAGAAAACCTACCAGGGCAGCTACGGTTTCCGTCTGGGCTTCTTGCATTCTGG
GACAGCCAAGTCTGTGACTTGCACGTACTCCCCTGCCCTCAACAAGATGTTTTGCCAACTGGCCAAGACC
TGCCCTGTGCAGCTGTGGGTTGATTCCACACCCCCGCCCGGCACCCGCGTCCGCGCCATGGCCATCTACA
AGCAGTCACAGCACATGACGGAGGTTGTGAGGCGCTGCCCCCACCATGAGCGCTGCTCAGATAGCGATGG
TCTGGCCCCTCCTCAGCATCTTATCCGAGTGGAAGGAAATTTGCGTGTGGAGTATTTGGATGACAGAAAC
ACTTTTCGACATAGTGTGGTGGTGCCCTATGAGCCGCCTGAGGTTGGCTCTGACTGTACCACCATCCACT
ACAACTACATGTGTAACAGTTCCTGCATGGGCGGCATGAACCGGAGGCCCATCCTCACCATCATCACACT
GGAAGACTCCAGTGGTAATCTACTGGGACGGGACAGCTTTGAGGTGCGTGTTTGTGCCTGTCCTGGGAGA
GACCGGCGCACAAAGGAAGAGAATCTCCGCAAGAAAGGGGAGCCTCACCACGAGCTGCCCCCAGGGAGCA
CTAAGCGAGCACTGCCCAACAACACCAGCTCCTCTCCCCAGCCAAAGAAGAAACCACTGGATGGAGAATA
TTTCACCCTTCAGATCCGTGGGCGTGAGCGCTTCGAGATGTTCCGAGAGCTGAATGAGGCCTTGGAACTC
AAGGATGCCCAGGCTGGGAAGGAGCCAGGGGGGAGCAGGGCTCACTCCAGCCACCTGAAGTCCAAAAAGG
GTCAGTCTACCTCCCGCCATAAAAAACTCATGTTCAAGACAGAAGGGCCTGACTCAGACTGA
